Addgene plasmid #197010: pCDNA4/TO-GFP-SPOP (R354H)
Purpose: Mammalian inducible expression vector for GFP-tagged SPOP
Depositing lab: Tanja Mittag. Depositing organization: St. Jude Children's Research Hospital. Publication: Reduction of oligomer size modulates the competition between cluster formation and phase separation of the tumor suppressor SPOP. Sabri N, Cuneo MJ, Marzahn MR, Lee J, Bouchard JJ, Gullulu O, Vaithiyalingam S, Borgia MB, Schmit J, Mittag T. J Biol Chem. 2023 Dec;299(12):105427. doi: 10.1016/j.jbc.2023.105427. Epub 2023 Nov 4. PubMed 37926283.
Backbone
  Vector backbone: pcDNA4/TO/myc
  Vector type: Mammalian Expression
Growth in bacteria
  Bacterial resistance: Ampicillin, 100 μg/mL
  Growth temperature: 37°C
  Growth strain: DH5alpha
  Copy number: High Copy
Gene/Insert
  Gene/Insert name: SPOP
  Species: M. musculus (mouse)
  Mutation: R354H
  Entrez Gene: Spop (a.k.a. Pcif1, TEF2)
  Tag / fusion protein: GFP (N terminal on insert)
  Cloning method: Restriction Enzyme; 5′ cloning site unknown (unknown if destroyed); 3′ cloning site unknown (unknown if destroyed)
Terms and licenses: Academic/Nonprofit Terms; Industry Terms: Not Available to Industry
How to cite: pCDNA4/TO-GFP-SPOP (R354H) was a gift from Tanja Mittag (Addgene plasmid # 197010 ; http://n2t.net/addgene:197010 ; RRID:Addgene_197010)
