[The description below was written by a language model from this plasmid's Addgene catalogue record and pLannotate feature annotations shown in this document.]
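Description:
pCDNA4/TO-GFP-SPOP (R354H) is a mammalian expression plasmid built on the pcDNA4/TO/myc backbone for tetracycline-regulated production of a GFP-tagged SPOP mutant. It is maintained in E. coli through a high-copy ColE1/pUC-type origin with ampicillin selection from the β-lactamase gene, and it also carries an f1 origin. For selection in mammalian cells, an SV40 early promoter drives the Sh ble bleomycin/Zeocin resistance gene, followed by an SV40 polyadenylation signal. An EM7 bacterial promoter upstream of the same gene allows Zeocin selection in bacteria as well.

The expression cassette uses the human CMV immediate-early enhancer and promoter, followed directly by two short tet operator elements, which the annotation software labels as PLtetO-1 and TRE fragments. In cells that express the Tet repressor, these operators keep transcription off until tetracycline or doxycycline is added. In cells lacking the repressor, the promoter behaves constitutively. Downstream is a green fluorescent protein reading frame, annotated as the Emerald variant, fused N-terminally to SPOP and terminated by the bovine growth hormone polyadenylation signal. The feature table shows no myc tag, so it is unclear whether the backbone's epitope is part of the expressed protein.

SPOP is the substrate adaptor of a cullin-3 RING E3 ubiquitin ligase. The catalogue lists the insert as mouse, while the automated annotation matched it to the human protein. The insert carries the R354H substitution. Judging from the title of the associated publication, the construct is meant for imaging how altered SPOP oligomerisation affects its clustering and phase separation in cells.
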