Features (pLannotate 1.2.2; 23 found; start..end, strand, type, name):
     28..80      -  misc_feature   bom (fragment): basis of mobility region from pBR322
    235..614     +  enhancer       CMV enhancer: human cytomegalovirus immediate early enhancer
    615..818     +  promoter       CMV promoter: human cytomegalovirus (CMV) immediate early promoter
    820..839     +  promoter       PLtetO-1 promoter (fragment): modified phage lambda PL promoter with tet operator sites (Lutz and Bujard, 1997)
    841..860     +  promoter       PLtetO-1 promoter (fragment): modified phage lambda PL promoter with tet operator sites (Lutz and Bujard, 1997)
    868..901     +  promoter       TRE3GV promoter (fragment): 3rd-generation Tet-responsive promoter that can be activated by binding of Tet-On® 3G, optimized for retroviral and lentiviral vectors
   1037..1753    +  CDS            Emerald: Emerald is a basic (constitutively fluorescent) green fluorescent protein published in 1998, derived from Aequorea victoria. It is reported to be a very rapidly-maturing weak dimer.
   1763..2884    +  CDS            SPOP: SPOP_HUMAN - Experimental evidence at protein level: Swiss-Prot protein existence level 1. Component of a cullin-RING-based BCR (BTB-CUL3-RBX1) E3 ubiquitin-protein ligase complex that mediates the ubiquitination of target proteins, leading most often to their proteasomal degradation. In complex with CUL3, involved in ubiquitination and proteasomal degradation of BRMS1, DAXX, PDX1/IPF1, GLI2 and GLI3. In complex with CUL3, involved in ubiquitination of MACROH2A1 and BMI1; this does not lead to their proteasomal degradation. Inhibits transcriptional activation of PDX1/IPF1 targets, such as insu
   3009..3233    +  polyA_signal   bGH poly(A) signal: bovine growth hormone polyadenylation signal
   3237..3258    +  promoter       SV40 promoter (fragment): SV40 enhancer and early promoter
   3279..3707    +  rep_origin     f1 ori (sequence partly withheld): f1 bacteriophage origin of replication; arrow indicates direction of (+) strand synthesis
   3721..4050    +  promoter       SV40 promoter: SV40 enhancer and early promoter
   4098..4145    +  promoter       EM7 promoter: synthetic bacterial promoter&nbsp
   4164..4538    +  CDS            BleoR: antibiotic-binding protein; Sh ble from Streptoalloteichus hindustanus; confers resistance to bleomycin, phleomycin, and Zeocin™
   4548..4673    +  CDS            ble (fragment): BLE_KLEPN - Experimental evidence at protein level: Swiss-Prot protein existence level 1. Binding protein with a strong affinity to the bleomycin family of antibiotics. Binds to CL990; an antimitotic-antibiotic compound. From Klebsiella pneumoniae.
   4668..4789    +  polyA_signal   SV40 poly(A) signal: SV40 polyadenylation signal
   4862..4878    -  protein_bind   lac operator: The lac repressor binds to the lac operator to inhibit transcription in E. coli. This inhibition can be relieved by adding lactose or isopropyl-β-D-thiogalactopyranoside (IPTG). lac repressor encoded by lacI
   4886..4916    -  promoter       lac promoter: promoter for the E. coli lac operon
   4931..4952    -  protein_bind   CAP binding site: CAP binding activates transcription in the presence of cAMP. E. coli catabolite activator protein
   4965..5057    -  CDS            lacI (fragment): lac repressor; lacI; The lac repressor binds to the lac operator to inhibit transcription in E. coli. This inhibition can be relieved by adding lactose or isopropyl-β-D-thiogalactopyranoside (IPTG).
   5240..5828    -  rep_origin     ori: high-copy-number ColE1/pMB1/pBR322/pUC origin of replication
   5999..6859    -  CDS            AmpR: β-lactamase; bla; confers resistance to ampicillin, carbenicillin, and related antibiotics
   6860..6964    -  promoter       AmpR promoter: bla
>Addgene plasmid #197010 | pCDNA4/TO-GFP-SPOP (R354H) | addgene full sequence | sequence record 390451 | Addgene NGS Result
GACGGATCGGGAGATCTCCCGATCCCCTATGGTGCACTCTCAGTACAATCTGCTCTGATGCCGCATAGTT
AAGCCAGTATCTGCTCCCTGCTTGTGTGTTGGAGGTCGCTGAGTAGTGCGCGAGCAAAATTTAAGCTACA
ACAAGGCAAGGCTTGACCGACAATTGCATGAAGAATCTGCTTAGGGTTAGGCGTTTTGCGCTGCTTCGCG
ATGTACGGGCCAGATATACGCGTTGACATTGATTATTGACTAGTTATTAATAGTAATCAATTACGGGGTC
ATTAGTTCATAGCCCATATATGGAGTTCCGCGTTACATAACTTACGGTAAATGGCCCGCCTGGCTGACCG
CCCAACGACCCCCGCCCATTGACGTCAATAATGACGTATGTTCCCATAGTAACGCCAATAGGGACTTTCC
ATTGACGTCAATGGGTGGAGTATTTACGGTAAACTGCCCACTTGGCAGTACATCAAGTGTATCATATGCC
AAGTACGCCCCCTATTGACGTCAATGACGGTAAATGGCCCGCCTGGCATTATGCCCAGTACATGACCTTA
TGGGACTTTCCTACTTGGCAGTACATCTACGTATTAGTCATCGCTATTACCATGGTGATGCGGTTTTGGC
AGTACATCAATGGGCGTGGATAGCGGTTTGACTCACGGGGATTTCCAAGTCTCCACCCCATTGACGTCAA
TGGGAGTTTGTTTTGGCACCAAAATCAACGGGACTTTCCAAAATGTCGTAACAACTCCGCCCCATTGACG
CAAATGGGCGGTAGGCGTGTACGGTGGGAGGTCTATATAAGCAGAGCTCTCCCTATCAGTGATAGAGATC
TCCCTATCAGTGATAGAGATCGTCGACGAGCTCGTTTAGTGAACCGTCAGATCGCCTGGAGACGCCATCC
ACGCTGTTTTGACCTCCATAGAAGACACCGGGACCGATCCAGCCTCCGGACTCTAGCGTTTAAACTTAAG
CTTGGTACCGAGCTCGGATCCACTAGTCCAGTGTGGTGGAATTCTGCAGATATCCAATGGTGAGCAAGGG
CGAGGAGCTGTTCACCGGGGTGGTGCCCATCCTGGTCGAGCTGGACGGCGACGTAAACGGCCACAAGTTC
AGCGTGTCCGGCGAGGGCGAGGGCGATGCCACCTACGGCAAGCTGACCCTGAAGTTCATCTGCACCACCG
GCAAGCTGCCCGTGCCCTGGCCCACCCTCGTGACCACCTTCACCTACGGCGTGCAGTGCTTCGCCCGCTA
CCCCGACCACATGAAGCAGCACGACTTCTTCAAGTCCGCCATGCCCGAAGGCTACGTCCAGGAGCGCACC
ATCTTCTTCAAGGACGACGGCAACTACAAGACCCGCGCCGAGGTGAAGTTCGAGGGCGACACCCTGGTGA
ACCGCATCGAGCTGAAGGGCATCGACTTCAAGGAGGACGGCAACATCCTGGGGCACAAGCTGGAGTACAA
CTACAACAGCCACAAGGTCTATATCACCGCCGACAAGCAGAAGAACGGCATCAAGGTGAACTTCAAGACC
CGCCACAACATCGAGGACGGCAGCGTGCAGCTCGCCGACCACTACCAGCAGAACACCCCCATCGGCGACG
GCCCCGTGCTGCTGCCCGACAACCACTACCTGAGCACCCAGTCCGCCCTGAGCAAAGACCCCAACGAGAA
GCGCGATCACATGGTCCTGCTGGAGTTCGTGACCGCCGCCGGGATCACTCTCGGCATGGACGAGCTGTAC
AAGAGATATCCAATGTCAAGGGTTCCAAGTCCTCCACCTCCGGCAGAAATGTCGAGTGGTCCCGTTGCCG
AGAGCTGGTGCTATACACAGATCAAGGTAGTGAAGTTCTCCTACATGTGGACCATCAATAACTTTAGTTT
TTGCCGGGAGGAAATGGGTGAAGTCATAAAAAGTTCAACTTTTTCATCAGGAGCCAATGATAAACTGAAA
TGGTGTTTGCGAGTAAACCCGAAAGGGCTAGATGAAGAAAGCAAAGATTACCTGTCGCTTTACCTGTTGT
TGGTCAGCTGTCCAAAGAGTGAAGTTCGGGCAAAGTTCAAGTTCTCCATCCTGAATGCCAAGGGAGAAGA
AACCAAAGCTATGGAGAGTCAGCGAGCTTATAGGTTCGTGCAAGGCAAAGACTGGGGATTCAAAAAATTC
ATCCGCAGAGATTTTCTCTTGGACGAGGCCAATGGGCTTCTCCCTGATGACAAGCTCACCCTCTTCTGTG
AGGTGAGTGTAGTACAAGACTCTGTCAATATTTCTGGGCAGAATACTATGAACATGGTAAAGGTTCCTGA
ATGCCGGTTGGCAGATGAGTTAGGAGGGCTGTGGGAGAACTCTCGATTCACCGACTGCTGCTTGTGTGTG
GCTGGTCAAGAATTCCAGGCTCACAAGGCTATCTTAGCAGCTCGGTCTCCAGTCTTCAGTGCCATGTTTG
AACATGAAATGGAGGAGAGCAAAAAGAATCGGGTTGAGATTAACGACGTGGAGCCTGAGGTGTTTAAGGA
GATGATGTGCTTCATCTACACGGGGAAGGCGCCGAACCTCGACAAGATGGCTGACGACTTGCTGGCAGCT
GCCGATAAGTACGCCCTGGAGCGTCTGAAGGTCATGTGTGAGGACGCCCTCTGCAGTAACCTCTCTGTGG
AGAACGCTGCAGAGATTCTCATCCTGGCTGACCTCCACAGCGCAGATCAGCTGAAGACGCAGGCAGTTGA
TTTCATCAACTATCATGCTTCGGATGTCTTGGAGACCTCTGGGTGGAAGTCAATGGTGGTGTCACATCCC
CACTTAGTGGCAGAAGCATACCATTCTCTGGCTTCAGCACAGTGCCCTTTCCTGGGGCCCCCACGCAAAC
GCCTGAAGCAATCCTAGTGGCGGCCGCTCGAGTCTAGAGGGCCCTTCGAACAAAAACTCATCTCAGAAGA
GGATCTGAATATGCATACCGGTCATCATCACCATCACCATTGAGTTTAAACCCGCTGATCAGCCTCGACT
GTGCCTTCTAGTTGCCAGCCATCTGTTGTTTGCCCCTCCCCCGTGCCTTCCTTGACCCTGGAAGGTGCCA
CTCCCACTGTCCTTTCCTAATAAAATGAGGAAATTGCATCGCATTGTCTGAGTAGGTGTCATTCTATTCT
GGGGGGTGGGGTGGGGCAGGACAGCAAGGGGGAGGATTGGGAAGACAATAGCAGGCATGCTGGGGATGCG
GTGGGCTCTATGGCTTCTGAGGCGGAAAGAACCAGCTGGGGCTCTAGGGGGTATCCCC
[124 nt withheld, positions 3279-3402]
C
[91 nt withheld, positions 3404-3494]
A
[49 nt withheld, positions 3496-3544]
CCTTTGACGTTGGAGTCCACGTTCTTT
[37 nt withheld, positions 3572-3608]
ACCCTATCTCGGTCTATTCTTTTGATTTATAAGGGATTTTGCCGATTTCGGCCTATTGGTTAAAAAATGA
GCTGATTTAACAAAAATTTAACGCGAATTAATTCTGTGGAATGTGTGTCAGTTAGGGTGTGGAAAGTCCC
CAGGCTCCCCAGCAGGCAGAAGTATGCAAAGCATGCATCTCAATTAGTCAGCAACCAGGTGTGGAAAGTC
CCCAGGCTCCCCAGCAGGCAGAAGTATGCAAAGCATGCATCTCAATTAGTCAGCAACCATAGTCCCGCCC
CTAACTCCGCCCATCCCGCCCCTAACTCCGCCCAGTTCCGCCCATTCTCCGCCCCATGGCTGACTAATTT
TTTTTATTTATGCAGAGGCCGAGGCCGCCTCTGCCTCTGAGCTATTCCAGAAGTAGTGAGGAGGCTTTTT
TGGAGGCCTAGGCTTTTGCAAAAAGCTCCCGGGAGCTTGTATATCCATTTTCGGATCTGATCAGCACGTG
TTGACAATTAATCATCGGCATAGTATATCGGCATAGTATAATACGACAAGGTGAGGAACTAAACCATGGC
CAAGTTGACCAGTGCCGTTCCGGTGCTCACCGCGCGCGACGTCGCCGGAGCGGTCGAGTTCTGGACCGAC
CGGCTCGGGTTCTCCCGGGACTTCGTGGAGGACGACTTCGCCGGTGTGGTCCGGGACGACGTGACCCTGT
TCATCAGCGCGGTCCAGGACCAGGTGGTGCCGGACAACACCCTGGCCTGGGTGTGGGTGCGCGGCCTGGA
CGAGCTGTACGCCGAGTGGTCGGAGGTCGTGTCCACGAACTTCCGGGACGCCTCCGGGCCGGCCATGACC
GAGATCGGCGAGCAGCCGTGGGGGCGGGAGTTCGCCCTGCGCGACCCGGCCGGCAACTGCGTGCACTTCG
TGGCCGAGGAGCAGGACTGACACGTGCTACGAGATTTCGATTCCACCGCCGCCTTCTATGAAAGGTTGGG
CTTCGGAATCGTTTTCCGGGACGCCGGCTGGATGATCCTCCAGCGCGGGGATCTCATGCTGGAGTTCTTC
GCCCACCCCAACTTGTTTATTGCAGCTTATAATGGTTACAAATAAAGCAATAGCATCACAAATTTCACAA
ATAAAGCATTTTTTTCACTGCATTCTAGTTGTGGTTTGTCCAAACTCATCAATGTATCTTATCATGTCTG
TATACCGTCGACCTCTAGCTAGAGCTTGGCGTAATCATGGTCATAGCTGTTTCCTGTGTGAAATTGTTAT
CCGCTCACAATTCCACACAACATACGAGCCGGAAGCATAAAGTGTAAAGCCTGGGGTGCCTAATGAGTGA
GCTAACTCACATTAATTGCGTTGCGCTCACTGCCCGCTTTCCAGTCGGGAAACCTGTCGTGCCAGCTGCA
TTAATGAATCGGCCAACGCGCGGGGAGAGGCGGTTTGCGTATTGGGCGCTCTTCCGCTTCCTCGCTCACT
GACTCGCTGCGCTCGGTCGTTCGGCTGCGGCGAGCGGTATCAGCTCACTCAAAGGCGGTAATACGGTTAT
CCACAGAATCAGGGGATAACGCAGGAAAGAACATGTGAGCAAAAGGCCAGCAAAAGGCCAGGAACCGTAA
AAAGGCCGCGTTGCTGGCGTTTTTCCATAGGCTCCGCCCCCCTGACGAGCATCACAAAAATCGACGCTCA
AGTCAGAGGTGGCGAAACCCGACAGGACTATAAAGATACCAGGCGTTTCCCCCTGGAAGCTCCCTCGTGC
GCTCTCCTGTTCCGACCCTGCCGCTTACCGGATACCTGTCCGCCTTTCTCCCTTCGGGAAGCGTGGCGCT
TTCTCATAGCTCACGCTGTAGGTATCTCAGTTCGGTGTAGGTCGTTCGCTCCAAGCTGGGCTGTGTGCAC
GAACCCCCCGTTCAGCCCGACCGCTGCGCCTTATCCGGTAACTATCGTCTTGAGTCCAACCCGGTAAGAC
ACGACTTATCGCCACTGGCAGCAGCCACTGGTAACAGGATTAGCAGAGCGAGGTATGTAGGCGGTGCTAC
AGAGTTCTTGAAGTGGTGGCCTAACTACGGCTACACTAGAAGAACAGTATTTGGTATCTGCGCTCTGCTG
AAGCCAGTTACCTTCGGAAAAAGAGTTGGTAGCTCTTGATCCGGCAAACAAACCACCGCTGGTAGCGGTG
GTTTTTTTGTTTGCAAGCAGCAGATTACGCGCAGAAAAAAAGGATCTCAAGAAGATCCTTTGATCTTTTC
TACGGGGTCTGACGCTCAGTGGAACGAAAACTCACGTTAAGGGATTTTGGTCATGAGATTATCAAAAAGG
ATCTTCACCTAGATCCTTTTAAATTAAAAATGAAGTTTTAAATCAATCTAAAGTATATATGAGTAAACTT
GGTCTGACAGTTACCAATGCTTAATCAGTGAGGCACCTATCTCAGCGATCTGTCTATTTCGTTCATCCAT
AGTTGCCTGACTCCCCGTCGTGTAGATAACTACGATACGGGAGGGCTTACCATCTGGCCCCAGTGCTGCA
ATGATACCGCGAGACCCACGCTCACCGGCTCCAGATTTATCAGCAATAAACCAGCCAGCCGGAAGGGCCG
AGCGCAGAAGTGGTCCTGCAACTTTATCCGCCTCCATCCAGTCTATTAATTGTTGCCGGGAAGCTAGAGT
AAGTAGTTCGCCAGTTAATAGTTTGCGCAACGTTGTTGCCATTGCTACAGGCATCGTGGTGTCACGCTCG
TCGTTTGGTATGGCTTCATTCAGCTCCGGTTCCCAACGATCAAGGCGAGTTACATGATCCCCCATGTTGT
GCAAAAAAGCGGTTAGCTCCTTCGGTCCTCCGATCGTTGTCAGAAGTAAGTTGGCCGCAGTGTTATCACT
CATGGTTATGGCAGCACTGCATAATTCTCTTACTGTCATGCCATCCGTAAGATGCTTTTCTGTGACTGGT
GAGTACTCAACCAAGTCATTCTGAGAATAGTGTATGCGGCGACCGAGTTGCTCTTGCCCGGCGTCAATAC
GGGATAATACCGCGCCACATAGCAGAACTTTAAAAGTGCTCATCATTGGAAAACGTTCTTCGGGGCGAAA
ACTCTCAAGGATCTTACCGCTGTTGAGATCCAGTTCGATGTAACCCACTCGTGCACCCAACTGATCTTCA
GCATCTTTTACTTTCACCAGCGTTTCTGGGTGAGCAAAAACAGGAAGGCAAAATGCCGCAAAAAAGGGAA
TAAGGGCGACACGGAAATGTTGAATACTCATACTCTTCCTTTTTCAATATTATTGAAGCATTTATCAGGG
TTATTGTCTCATGAGCGGATACATATTTGAATGTATTTAGAAAAATAAACAAATAGGGGTTCCGCGCACA
TTTCCCCGAAAAGTGCCACCTGACGTC
